>Addgene plasmid #230113 | AiP12376 - pAAV-AiE0022h-minBG-SYFP2-WPRE3-BGHpA (Alias: CN2376) | addgene full sequence | sequence record 461845 | Addgene NGS Result
CCTGCAGGCAGCTGCGCGCTCGCTCGCTCACTGAGGCCGCCCGGGCGTCGGGCGACCTTTGGTCGCCCGG
CCTCAGTGAGCGAGCGAGCGCGCAGAGAGGGAGTGGCCAACTCCATCACTAGGGGTTCCTGCGGCCGCAC
GCGTAGTCCTGTGGATACCATCTGAGCCTGTGCCCTTTTCTCTCTACTCTTGAGCAAGTGCCCATCAGGA
GCCACATTTGAGTCAGGACCTGCCAAGAGCATTTTCATCTCATCCTCAGTTCCCCTTTTGTCTGGAACCA
CTCGCTATGAGTTTCTATGAGATCGTAGCCAGGTTTGACCAAACCACTCCTGCACACATGTTGTTTTGAA
AGATTAGCACAGAATCCAACACAACATTTCCCTTGGATTCATCTTTCAAGCCAACAGAGAAAGAGCTATT
TCCAAAAAAATAACACATTATTAACCAATGAATAAGAGCCAAGAAAACAATGTAGCCAGCATATTTATTC
CAAACAGCTTGTTTAGAATGCAAATTGCAAATACATCTATTTCCACCCGGCTCTTTGGGGAACCATGCTG
GAGCTCGGGCTGGGCATAAAAGTCAGGGCAGAGCCATCTATTGCTTACATTTGCTTCTGGGATCCAGATC
TTTCGAAGCTAGCGCTACCGGTCGCCACCATGGTGAGCAAGGGCGAGGAGCTGTTCACCGGGGTGGTGCC
CATCCTGGTCGAGCTGGACGGCGACGTAAACGGCCACAAGTTCAGCGTGTCCGGCGAGGGCGAGGGCGAT
GCCACCTACGGCAAGCTGACCCTGAAGCTGATCTGCACCACCGGCAAGCTGCCCGTGCCCTGGCCCACCC
TCGTGACCACCCTGGGCTACGGCGTGCAGTGCTTCGCCCGCTACCCCGACCACATGAAGCAGCACGACTT
CTTCAAGTCCGCCATGCCCGAAGGCTACGTCCAGGAGCGCACCATCTTCTTCAAGGACGACGGCAACTAC
AAGACCCGCGCCGAGGTGAAGTTCGAGGGCGACACCCTGGTGAACCGCATCGAGCTGAAGGGCATCGACT
TCAAGGAGGACGGCAACATCCTGGGGCACAAGCTGGAGTACAACTACAACAGCCACAACGTCTATATCAC
CGCCGACAAGCAGAAGAACGGCATCAAGGCCAACTTCAAGATCCGCCACAACATCGAGGACGGCGGCGTG
CAGCTCGCCGACCACTACCAGCAGAACACCCCCATCGGCGACGGCCCCGTGCTGCTGCCCGACAACCACT
ACCTGAGCTACCAGTCCAAGCTGAGCAAAGACCCCAACGAGAAGCGCGATCACATGGTCCTGCTGGAGTT
CGTGACCGCCGCCGGGATCACTCTCGGCATGGACGAGCTGTACAAGTAAGTCGACGGCGCGCCGCGGCCG
CGAATTCGATATCATAATCAACCTCTGGATTACAAAATTTGTGAAAGATTGACTGGTATTCTTAACTATG
TTGCTCCTTTTACGCTATGTGGATACGCTGCTTTAATGCCTTTGTATCATGCTATTGCTTCCCGTATGGC
TTTCATTTTCTCCTCCTTGTATAAATCCTGGTTAGTTCTTGCCACGGCGGAACTCATCGCCGCCTGCCTT
GCCCGCTGCTGGACAGGGGCTCGGCTGTTGGGCACTGACAATTCCGTGGCTCGAGAGATCTTCGACTGTG
CCTTCTAGTTGCCAGCCATCTGTTGTTTGCCCCTCCCCCGTGCCTTCCTTGACCCTGGAAGGTGCCACTC
CCACTGTCCTTTCCTAATAAAATGAGGAAATTGCATCGCATTGTCTGAGTAGGTGTCATTCTATTCTGGG
GGGTGGGGTGGGGCAGGACAGCAAGGGGGAGGATTGGGAAGACAATAGCAGGCATGAGATCTCACGTGCG
GACCGAGCGGCCGCAGGAACCCCTAGTGATGGAGTTGGCCACTCCCTCTCTGCGCGCTCGCTCGCTCACT
GAGGCCGGGCGACCAAAGGTCGCCCGACGCCCGGGCTTTGCCCGGGCGGCCTCAGTGAGCGAGCGAGCGC
GCAGCTGCCTGCAGGGGCGCCTGATGCGGTATTTTCTCCTTACGCATCTGTGCGGTATTTCACACCGCAT
A
[95 nt withheld, positions 2102-2196]
T
[46 nt withheld, positions 2198-2243]
C
[141 nt withheld, positions 2245-2385]
CCTTTGACGTTGGAGTCCACGTTCTTT
[37 nt withheld, positions 2413-2449]
ACTCTATCTCGGGCTATTCTTTTGATTTATAAGGGATTTTGCCGATTTCGGTCTATTGGTTAAAAAATGA
GCTGATTTAACAAAAATTTAACGCGAATTTTAACAAAATATTAACGTTTACAATTTTATGGTGCACTCTC
AGTACAATCTGCTCTGATGCCGCATAGTTAAGCCAGCCCCGACACCCGCCAACACCCGCTGACGCGCCCT
GACGGGCTTGTCTGCTCCCGGCATCCGCTTACAGACAAGCTGTGACCGTCTCCGGGAGCTGCATGTGTCA
GAGGTTTTCACCGTCATCACCGAAACGCGCGAGACGAAAGGGCCTCGTGATACGCCTATTTTTATAGGTT
AATGTCATGATAATAATGGTTTCTTAGACGTCAGGTGGCACTTTTCGGGGAAATGTGCGCGGAACCCCTA
TTTGTTTATTTTTCTAAATACATTCAAATATGTATCCGCTCATGAGACAATAACCCTGATAAATGCTTCA
ATAATATTGAAAAAGGAAGAGTATGAGTATTCAACATTTCCGTGTCGCCCTTATTCCCTTTTTTGCGGCA
TTTTGCCTTCCTGTTTTTGCTCACCCAGAAACGCTGGTGAAAGTAAAAGATGCTGAAGATCAGTTGGGTG
CACGAGTGGGTTACATCGAACTGGATCTCAACAGCGGTAAGATCCTTGAGAGTTTTCGCCCCGAAGAACG
TTTTCCAATGATGAGCACTTTTAAAGTTCTGCTATGTGGCGCGGTATTATCCCGTATTGACGCCGGGCAA
GAGCAACTCGGTCGCCGCATACACTATTCTCAGAATGACTTGGTTGAGTACTCACCAGTCACAGAAAAGC
ATCTTACGGATGGCATGACAGTAAGAGAATTATGCAGTGCTGCCATAACCATGAGTGATAACACTGCGGC
CAACTTACTTCTGACAACGATCGGAGGACCGAAGGAGCTAACCGCTTTTTTGCACAACATGGGGGATCAT
GTAACTCGCCTTGATCGTTGGGAACCGGAGCTGAATGAAGCCATACCAAACGACGAGCGTGACACCACGA
TGCCTGTAGCAATGGCAACAACGTTGCGCAAACTATTAACTGGCGAACTACTTACTCTAGCTTCCCGGCA
ACAATTAATAGACTGGATGGAGGCGGATAAAGTTGCAGGACCACTTCTGCGCTCGGCCCTTCCGGCTGGC
TGGTTTATTGCTGATAAATCTGGAGCCGGTGAGCGTGGGTCTCGCGGTATCATTGCAGCACTGGGGCCAG
ATGGTAAGCCCTCCCGTATCGTAGTTATCTACACGACGGGGAGTCAGGCAACTATGGATGAACGAAATAG
ACAGATCGCTGAGATAGGTGCCTCACTGATTAAGCATTGGTAACTGTCAGACCAAGTTTACTCATATATA
CTTTAGATTGATTTAAAACTTCATTTTTAATTTAAAAGGATCTAGGTGAAGATCCTTTTTGATAATCTCA
TGACCAAAATCCCTTAACGTGAGTTTTCGTTCCACTGAGCGTCAGACCCCGTAGAAAAGATCAAAGGATC
TTCTTGAGATCCTTTTTTTCTGCGCGTAATCTGCTGCTTGCAAACAAAAAAACCACCGCTACCAGCGGTG
GTTTGTTTGCCGGATCAAGAGCTACCAACTCTTTTTCCGAAGGTAACTGGCTTCAGCAGAGCGCAGATAC
CAAATACTGTTCTTCTAGTGTAGCCGTAGTTAGGCCACCACTTCAAGAACTCTGTAGCACCGCCTACATA
CCTCGCTCTGCTAATCCTGTTACCAGTGGCTGCTGCCAGTGGCGATAAGTCGTGTCTTACCGGGTTGGAC
TCAAGACGATAGTTACCGGATAAGGCGCAGCGGTCGGGCTGAACGGGGGGTTCGTGCACACAGCCCAGCT
TGGAGCGAACGACCTACACCGAACTGAGATACCTACAGCGTGAGCTATGAGAAAGCGCCACGCTTCCCGA
AGGGAGAAAGGCGGACAGGTATCCGGTAAGCGGCAGGGTCGGAACAGGAGAGCGCACGAGGGAGCTTCCA
GGGGGAAACGCCTGGTATCTTTATAGTCCTGTCGGGTTTCGCCACCTCTGACTTGAGCGTCGATTTTTGT
GATGCTCGTCAGGGGGGCGGAGCCTATGGAAAAACGCCAGCAACGCGGCCTTTTTACGGTTCCTGGCCTT
TTGCTGGCCTTTTGCTCACATGT
Features (pLannotate 1.2.2; 14 found; start..end, strand, type, name):
     12..39      +  repeat_region  AAV2 ITR (fragment): inverted terminal repeat of adeno-associated virus serotype 2 inverted
     68..95      +  repeat_region  AAV2 ITR (fragment): inverted terminal repeat of adeno-associated virus serotype 2 inverted
    660..1376    +  CDS            SYFP2: SYFP2 is a basic (constitutively fluorescent) yellow fluorescent protein published in 2006, derived from Aequorea victoria. It is reported to be a very rapidly-maturing monomer with moderate acid sensitivity.
   1416..1573    +  misc_feature   WPRE (fragment): woodchuck hepatitis virus posttranscriptional regulatory element
   1579..1659    +  misc_feature   WPRE (fragment): woodchuck hepatitis virus posttranscriptional regulatory element
   1676..1787    +  polyA_signal   bGH poly(A) signal: bovine growth hormone polyadenylation signal
   1905..2045    +  repeat_region  AAV2 ITR: inverted terminal repeat of adeno-associated virus serotype 2 inverted
   2050..2101    -  misc_feature   bom (fragment): basis of mobility region from pBR322
   2120..2575    +  rep_origin     f1 ori (sequence partly withheld): f1 bacteriophage origin of replication; arrow indicates direction of (+) strand synthesis
   2576..2625    -  misc_feature   bom (fragment): basis of mobility region from pBR322
   2727..2762    -  CDS            rop (fragment): Rop protein, which maintains plasmids at low copy number; rop
   2857..2961    +  promoter       AmpR promoter: bla
   2962..3822    +  CDS            AmpR: β-lactamase; bla; confers resistance to ampicillin, carbenicillin, and related antibiotics
   3993..4581    +  rep_origin     ori: high-copy-number ColE1/pMB1/pBR322/pUC origin of replication
