[The description below was written by a language model from this plasmid's Addgene catalogue record and pLannotate feature annotations shown in this document.]
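Description:
AiP12376 - pAAV-AiE0022h-minBG-SYFP2-WPRE3-BGHpA (alias CN2376) is an AAV transfer plasmid of about 4.6 kb built on a pAAV2 backbone. It is intended as the genome donor for packaging recombinant adeno-associated virus for delivery to brain tissue. In bacteria it replicates from a high-copy ColE1/pUC-type origin and is selected with ampicillin through the bla gene and its native promoter. An f1 phage origin is also present, along with small remnants of pBR322 bom and rop sequence. AAV2 inverted terminal repeats flank the expression cassette and provide the signals for replication and encapsidation of the viral genome. The annotation detects a full ITR on the downstream side and only short fragments on the upstream side, which may reflect the difficulty of sequencing these structured repeats rather than a true truncation. The use of a recombination-deficient growth strain fits with the need to maintain ITR integrity.

The payload is an enhancer-reporter cassette. According to the name and catalogue entry, the AiE0022h enhancer sits upstream of a minimal beta-globin promoter (minBG). The feature table annotates neither element, but the unannotated stretch between the left ITR and the reporter presumably holds them. A minimal promoter has little activity on its own, so expression depends on the enhancer, which confers the cell-type selectivity. The reporter is SYFP2, a rapidly maturing monomeric yellow fluorescent protein. It is followed by WPRE3, a shortened woodchuck posttranscriptional element that appears as two WPRE fragments, and by a bovine growth hormone polyadenylation signal, which together support transcript stability and processing. The construct is used to label specific brain cell populations and to evaluate the enhancer's specificity. The record does not state which populations AiE0022h targets.
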