Addgene plasmid #230113: AiP12376 - pAAV-AiE0022h-minBG-SYFP2-WPRE3-BGHpA (Alias: CN2376)
Purpose: AiE0022h is an enhancer sequence, designed to drive AAV-mediated transgene expression in specific populations of brain cells
Depositing lab: Allen Institute for Brain Science & Boaz Levi. Depositing organization: Allen Institute. Publication: A suite of enhancer AAVs and transgenic mouse lines for genetic access to cortical cell types. Ben-Simon Y, Hooper M, Narayan S, Daigle TL, Dwivedi D, Way SW, Oster A, Stafford DA, Mich JK, Taormina MJ, Martinez RA, Opitz-Araya X, Roth JR, Alexander JR, Allen S, Amster A, Arbuckle J, Ayala A, Baker PM, Bakken TE, Barcelli T, Barta S, Bendrick J, Bertagnolli D, Bielstein C, Bishwakarma P, Bowlus J, Boyer G, Brouner K, Casian B, Casper T, Chakka AB, Chakrabarty R, Chance RK, Chavan S, Clark M, Colbert K, Collman F, Daniel S, Departee M, DiValentin P, Donadio N, Dotson N, Egdorf T, Fliss T, Gabitto M, Garcia J, Gary A, Gasperini M, Gloe J, Goldy J, Gore BB, Graybuck L, Greisman N, Haeseleer F, Halterman C, Haradon Z, Hastings SD, Helback O, Ho W, Hockemeyer D, Huang C, Huff S, Hunker A, Johansen N, Jones D, Juneau Z, Kalmbach B, Kannan M, Khem S, Kussick E, Kutsal R, Larsen R, Lee C, Lee AY, Leibly M, Lenz GH, Li S, Liang E, Lusk N, Madigan Z, Malloy J, Malone J, McCue R, Melchor J, Mollenkopf T, Moosman S, Morin E, Newman D, Ng L, Ngo K, Omstead V, Otto S, Oyama A, Pena N, Pham T, Phillips E, Pom CA, Potekhina L, Ransford S, Ray PL, Rette D, Reynoldson C, Rimorin C, Rocha D, Ruiz A, Sanchez REA, Sawyer L, Sedeno-Cortes A, Sevigny JP, Shapovalova N, Shepard N, Shulga L, Sigler AR, Siverts L, Soliman S, Somasundaram S, Staats B, Stewart K, Szelenyi E, Tieu M, Trader C, Tran A, van Velthoven CTJ, Walker M, Wang Y, Weed N, Wirthlin M, Wood T, Wynalda B, Yao Z, Zhou T, Ariza J, Dee N, Reding M, Ronellenfitch K, Mufti S, Sunkin SM, Smith KA, Esposito L, Waters J, Thyagarajan B, Yao S, Lein ES, Zeng H, Levi BP, Ngai J, Ting JT, Tasic B. Cell. 2025 May 16:S0092-8674(25)00513-6. doi: 10.1016/j.cell.2025.05.002. PubMed 40403729.
Backbone
  Vector backbone: pAAV2
  Vector type: AAV
Growth in bacteria
  Bacterial resistance: Ampicillin, 100 μg/mL
  Growth temperature: 37°C
  Growth strain: NEB Stable
  Copy number: High Copy
Gene/Insert
  Gene/Insert name: SYFP2
  Species: Synthetic
  Promoter: minBG
  Cloning method: Gibson Cloning
Terms and licenses: Academic/Nonprofit Terms; Industry Terms: Not Available to Industry
How to cite: AiP12376 - pAAV-AiE0022h-minBG-SYFP2-WPRE3-BGHpA (Alias: CN2376) was a gift from Allen Institute for Brain Science & Boaz Levi (Addgene plasmid # 230113 ; http://n2t.net/addgene:230113 ; RRID:Addgene_230113)
